>Addgene plasmid #138721 | pHIE041 CAG mKate2 (TUPV 1) | addgene full sequence | sequence record 318443 | Addgene NGS Result
GACGGATCGGGAGATCGAAGACGGTGCCAAGGTCTTGACAAACGAGTGCTAGTACAAGATCTGGGGAGGT
CGCTGAGTAGTGCGCGAGCAAAATTTAAGCTACAACAAGGCAAGGCTTGACCGACAATTGCATGAAGAAT
CTGCTTAGGGTTAGGCGTTTTGCGCTGCTTCGCGATGTACGGGCCAGATATACGCGTTGACATTGATTAT
TGACTAGTTATTAATAGTAATCAATTACGGGGTCATTAGTTCATAGCCCATATATGGAGTTCCGCGTTAC
ATAACTTACGGTAAATGGCCCGCCTGGCTGACCGCCCAACGACCCCCGCCCATTGACGTCAATAATGACG
TATGTTCCCATAGTAACGCCAATAGGGACTTTCCATTGACGTCAATGGGTGGAGTATTTACGGTAAACTG
CCCACTTGGCAGTACATCAAGTGTATCATATGCCAAGTACGCCCCCTATTGACGTCAATGACGGTAAATG
GCCCGCCTGGCATTATGCCCAGTACATGACCTTATGGGACTTTCCTACTTGGCAGTACATCTACGTATTA
GTCATCGCTATTACCATGGTCGAGGTGAGCCCCACGTTCTGCTTCACTCTCCCCATCTCCCCCCCCTCCC
CACCCCCAATTTTGTATTTATTTATTTTTTAATTATTTTGTGCAGCGATGGGGGCGGGGGGGGGGGGGGG
GCGCCAGGCGGGGCGGGGCGGGGCGAGGGGCGGGGCGGGGCGAGGCGGAGAGGTGCGGCGGCAGCCAATC
AGAGCGGCGCGCTCCGAAAGTTTCCTTTTATGGCGAGGCGGCGGCGGCGGCGGCCCTATAAAAAGCGAAG
CGCGCGGCGGGCGGGAGTCGCTGCGCGCTGCCTTCGCCCCGTGCCCCGCTCCGCCGCCGCCTCGCGCCGC
CCGCCCCGGCTCTGACTGACCGCGTTACTCCCACAGGTGAGCGGGCGGGACGGCCCTTCTCCTCCGGGCT
GTAATTAGCGCTTGGTTTAATGACGGCTTGTTTCTTTTCTGTGGCTGCGTGAAAGCCTTGAGGGGCTCCG
GGAGGGCCCTTTGTGCGGGGGGAGCGGCTCGGGGGGTGCGTGCGTGTGTGTGTGCGTGGGGAGCGCCGCG
TGCGGCTCCGCGCTGCCCGGCGGCTGTGAGCGCTGCGGGCGCGGCGCGGGGCTTTGTGCGCTCCGCAGTG
TGCGCGAGGGGAGCGCGGCCGGGGGCGGTGCCCCGCGGTGCGGGGGGGGCTGCGAGGGGAACAAAGGCTG
CGTGCGGGGTGTGTGCGTGGGGGGGTGAGCAGGGGGTGTGGGCGCGTCGGTCGGGCTGCAACCCCCCCTG
CACCCCCCTCCCCGAGTTGCTGAGCACGGCCCGGCTTCGGGTGCGGGGCTCCGTACGGGGCGTGGCGCGG
GGCTCGCCGTGCCGGGCGGGGGGTGGCGGCAGGTGGGGGTGCCGGGCGGGGCGGGGCCGCCTCGGGCCGG
GGAGGGCTCGGGGGAGGGGCGCGGCGGCCCCCGGAGCGCCGGCGGCTGTCGAGGCGCGGCGAGCCGCAGC
CATTGCCTTTTATGGTAATCGTGCGAGAGGGCGCAGGGACTTCCTTTGTCCCAAATCTGTGCGGAGCCGA
AATCTGGGAGGCGCCGCCGCACCCCCTCTAGCGGGCGCGGGGCGAAGCGGTGCGGCGCCGGCAGGAAGGA
AATGGGCGGGGAGGGCCTTCGTGCGTCGCCGCGCCGCCGTCCCCTTCTCCCTCTCCAGCCTCGGGGCTGT
CCGCGGGGGGACGGCTGCCTTCGGGGGGGACGGGGCAGGGCGGGGTTCGGCTTCTGGCGTGTGACCGGCG
GCTCTAGAGCCTCTGCTAACCATGTTCATGCCTTCTTCTTTTTCCTACAGCTCCTGGGCAACGTGCTGGT
TATTGTGCTGTCTCATCATTTTGGCAAAGAATTCTTATCTGGCTAACTAGAGAACCCACTGCTTACTGGC
TTATCGAAATTAATACGACTCACTATAGGGAGTCCCAAGCTGGCTAGCGCCACCATGGTGAGCGAGCTGA
TTAAGGAGAACATGCACATGAAGCTGTATATGGAGGGCACCGTGAACAACCACCACTTCAAGTGTACCTC
CGAGGGCGAAGGCAAGCCCTACGAGGGCACCCAGACCATGAGAATCAAGGCGGTCGAGGGCGGCCCTCTC
CCCTTCGCCTTCGACATCCTGGCTACCAGCTTCATGTACGGCAGCAAAACCTTCATCAACCACACCCAGG
GCATCCCCGACTTCTTTAAGCAGTCCTTCCCCGAGGGCTTCACATGGGAGAGAGTCACCACATACGAAGA
TGGGGGCGTGCTGACCGCTACCCAGGACACCAGCCTCCAGGACGGCTGCCTCATCTACAACGTCAAGATC
AGAGGGGTGAACTTCCCATCCAACGGCCCTGTGATGCAGAAGAAAACACTCGGCTGGGAGGCCTCCACCG
AAACCCTGTACCCCGCTGACGGCGGCCTGGAAGGCAGAGCCGACATGGCCCTGAAGCTCGTGGGCGGGGG
CCACCTGATCTGCAACTTGAAAACCACATACAGATCCAAGAAACCCGCTAAGAACCTCAAGATGCCCGGC
GTCTACTATGTGGACAGGAGACTGGAAAGAATCAAGGAGGCCGACAAAGAAACCTACGTCGAGCAGCACG
AGGTGGCTGTGGCCAGATACTGCGACCTCCCTAGCAAACTGGGGCACAGATGAGCGGCCGCTCGAGTCTA
GAGGGCCCGTTTAAACCCGCTGATCAGCCTCGACTGTGCCTTCTAGTTGCCAGCCATCTGTTGTTTGCCC
CTCCCCCGTGCCTTCCTTGACCCTGGAAGGTGCCACTCCCACTGTCCTTTCCTAATAAAATGAGGAAATT
GCATCGCATTGTCTGAGTAGGTGTCATTCTATTCTGGGGGGTGGGGTGGGGCAGGACAGCAAGGGGGAGG
ATTGGGAAGTCAATAGCAGGCATGCTGGGGATGCGGTGGGCTCTATGGCTTCTGAGGCAGGTCGAGGGTA
CATGCGCCTTACTCCTTGTGAGCGCATCGCGATAAGCTCTAGAGGGACAGCCCCCCCCCAAAGCCCCCAG
GGATGTAATTACGTCCCTCCCCCGCTAGGGGGCAGCAGCGAGCCGCCCGGGGCTCCGCTCCGGTCCGGCG
CTCCCCCCGCATCCCCGAGCCGGCAGCGTGCGGGGACAGCCCGGGCACGGGGAAGGTGGCACGGGATCGC
TTTCCTCTGAACGCTTCTCGCTGCTCTTTGAGCCTGCAGACACCTGGGGGGATACGGGGAAAAAGCTTTA
GGCTGAAAGAGAGATTTAGAATGACAGAATCATAGAACGGCCTGCGTACGGATGGGGCTCTAGCTCTAGA
GCTTGATATCGAATTCCTGCAGCCCCGCTAGAGGGACAGCCCCCCCCCAAAGCCCCCAGGGATGTAATTA
CGTCCCTCCCCCGCTAGGGGGCAGCAGCGAGCCGCCCGGGGCTCCGCTCCGGTCCGGCGCTCCCCCCGCA
TCCCCGAGCCGGCAGCGTGCGGGGACAGCCCGGGCACGGGGAAGGTGGCACGGGATCGCTTTCCTCTGAA
CGCTTCTCGCTGCTCTTTGAGCCTGCAGACACCTGGGGGGATACGGGGAAAAAGCTTTAGGCTGAAAGAG
AGATTTAGAATGACAGAATCATAGAACGGCCTGGGCGCGCCTGGTGGCGAACGATCAACAGACGGGAGAG
GGCAAAAGTCTTCGCTGACAGCGACCGGACTCTAGGGGGTATCCCC
[124 nt withheld, positions 3757-3880]
C
[91 nt withheld, positions 3882-3972]
A
[49 nt withheld, positions 3974-4022]
CCTTTGACGTTGGAGTCCACGTTCTTT
[37 nt withheld, positions 4050-4086]
ACCCTATCTCGGTCTATTCTTTTGATTTATAAGGGATTTTGCCGATTTCGGCCTATTGGTTAAAAAATGA
GCTGATTTAACAAAAATTTAACGCGAATTAATTCTGTGGAATGTGTGTCAGTTAGGCTCAATTAGTCAGC
AACCATAGTCCCGCCCCTAACTCCGCCCATCCCGCCCCTAACTCCGCCCAGTTCCGCCCATTCTCCGCCC
CATGGCTGACTAATTTTTTTTATTTATGCAGAGGCCGAGGCCGCCTCTGCCTCTGAGCTATTCCAGAAGT
AGTGAGGAGGCTTTTTTGGAGGCCTAGGCTTTTGCAAAAAGCTCCCGGGAGCTTGTATATCCATTTTCGG
AGGTTGGGCTTCGGAATCGTTTTCCGGGACGCCGGCTGGATGATCCTCCAGCGCGGGGATCTCATGCTGG
AGTTCTTCGCCCACCCCAACTTGTTTATTGCAGCTTATAATGGTTACAAATAAAGCAATAGCATCACAAA
TTTCACAAATAAAGCATTTTTTTCACTGCATTCTAGTTGTGGTTTGTCCAAACTCATCAATGTATCTTAT
CATGTCTGTATACCGTCGACCTCTAGCTAGAGCTTGGCGTAATCATGGTCATAGCTGTTTCCTGTGTGAA
ATTGTTATCCGCTCACAATTCCACACAACATACGAGCCGGAAGCATAAAGTGTAAAGCCTGGGGTGCCTA
ATGAGTGAGCTAACTCACATTAATTGCGTTGCGCTCACTGCCCGCTTTCCAGTCGGGAAACCTGTCGTGC
CAGCTGCATTAATGAATCGGCCAACGCGCGGGGAGAGGCGGTTTGCGTATTGGGCGCTCTTCCGCTTCCT
CGCTCACTGACTCGCTGCGCTCGGTCGTTCGGCTGCGGCGAGCGGTATCAGCTCACTCAAAGGCGGTAAT
ACGGTTATCCACAGAATCAGGGGATAACGCAGGAAAGAACATGTGAGCAAAAGGCCAGCAAAAGGCCAGG
AACCGTAAAAAGGCCGCGTTGCTGGCGTTTTTCCATAGGCTCCGCCCCCCTGACGAGCATCACAAAAATC
GACGCTCAAGTCAGAGGTGGCGAAACCCGACAGGACTATAAAGATACCAGGCGTTTCCCCCTGGAAGCTC
CCTCGTGCGCTCTCCTGTTCCGACCCTGCCGCTTACCGGATACCTGTCCGCCTTTCTCCCTTCGGGAAGC
GTGGCGCTTTCTCATAGCTCACGCTGTAGGTATCTCAGTTCGGTGTAGGTCGTTCGCTCCAAGCTGGGCT
GTGTGCACGAACCCCCCGTTCAGCCCGACCGCTGCGCCTTATCCGGTAACTATCGTCTTGAGTCCAACCC
GGTAAGACACGACTTATCGCCACTGGCAGCAGCCACTGGTAACAGGATTAGCAGAGCGAGGTATGTAGGC
GGTGCTACAGAGTTCTTGAAGTGGTGGCCTAACTACGGCTACACTAGAAGAACAGTATTTGGTATCTGCG
CTCTGCTGAAGCCAGTTACCTTCGGAAAAAGAGTTGGTAGCTCTTGATCCGGCAAACAAACCACCGCTGG
TAGCGGTGGTTTTTTTGTTTGCAAGCAGCAGATTACGCGCAGAAAAAAAGGATCTCAAGAAGATCCTTTG
ATCTTTTCTACGGGGTCTGACGCTCAGTGGAACGAAAACTCACGTTAAGGGATTTTGGTCATGAGATTAT
CAAAAAGGATCTTCACCTAGATCCTTTTAAATTAAAAATGAAGTTTTAAATCAATCTAAAGTATATATGA
GTAAACTTGGTCTGACAGTTACCAATGCTTAATCAGTGAGGCACCTATCTCAGCGATCTGTCTATTTCGT
TCATCCATAGTTGCCTGACTCCCCGTCGTGTAGATAACTACGATACGGGAGGGCTTACCATCTGGCCCCA
GTGCTGCAATGATACCGCGAGATCCACGCTCACCGGCTCCAGATTTATCAGCAATAAACCAGCCAGCCGG
AAGGGCCGAGCGCAGAAGTGGTCCTGCAACTTTATCCGCCTCCATCCAGTCTATTAATTGTTGCCGGGAA
GCTAGAGTAAGTAGTTCGCCAGTTAATAGTTTGCGCAACGTTGTTGCCATTGCTACAGGCATCGTGGTGT
CACGCTCGTCGTTTGGTATGGCTTCATTCAGCTCCGGTTCCCAACGATCAAGGCGAGTTACATGATCCCC
CATGTTGTGCAAAAAAGCGGTTAGCTCCTTCGGTCCTCCGATCGTTGTCAGAAGTAAGTTGGCCGCAGTG
TTATCACTCATGGTTATGGCAGCACTGCATAATTCTCTTACTGTCATGCCATCCGTAAGATGCTTTTCTG
TGACTGGTGAGTACTCAACCAAGTCATTCTGAGAATAGTGTATGCGGCGACCGAGTTGCTCTTGCCCGGC
GTCAATACGGGATAATACCGCGCCACATAGCAGAACTTTAAAAGTGCTCATCATTGGAAAACGTTCTTCG
GGGCGAAAACTCTCAAGGATCTTACCGCTGTTGAGATCCAGTTCGATGTAACCCACTCGTGCACCCAACT
GATCTTCAGCATCTTTTACTTTCACCAGCGTTTCTGGGTGAGCAAAAACAGGAAGGCAAAATGCCGCAAA
AAAGGGAATAAGGGCGACACGGAAATGTTGAATACTCATACTCTTCCTTTTTCAATATTATTGAAGCATT
TATCAGGGTTATTGTCTCATGAGCGGATACATATTTGAATGTATTTAGAAAAATAAACAAATAGGGGTTC
CGCGCACATTTCCCCGAAAAGTGCCACCTGACGTC
Features (pLannotate 1.2.2; 21 found; start..end, strand, type, name):
    199..578     +  enhancer       CMV enhancer: human cytomegalovirus immediate early enhancer
    580..853     +  promoter       chicken β-actin promoter: No description available
    854..1870    +  intron         chimeric intron: chimera between introns from chicken β-actin and rabbit β-globin
   1868..1924    +  CDS            HBB (fragment): HBB_LEPEU - Experimental evidence at protein level: Swiss-Prot protein existence level 1. Involved in oxygen transport from the lung to the various peripheral tissues. From Lepus europaeus (European hare).
   1928..1955    +  LTR            5' LTR (truncated) (fragment): truncated 5' long terminal repeat (LTR) from HIV-1
   1971..1989    +  promoter       T7 promoter: promoter for bacteriophage T7 RNA polymerase
   2015..2710    +  CDS            mKate2: mKate2 is a basic (constitutively fluorescent) red fluorescent protein published in 2009, derived from Entacmaea quadricolor. It is reported to be a rapidly-maturing monomer with moderate acid sensitivity.
   2764..2875    +  polyA_signal   bGH poly(A) signal: bovine growth hormone polyadenylation signal
   3360..3385    -  misc_feature   MCS (fragment): pBluescript multiple cloning site
   3757..4185    +  rep_origin     f1 ori (sequence partly withheld): f1 bacteriophage origin of replication; arrow indicates direction of (+) strand synthesis
   4190..4212    +  promoter       SV40 promoter (fragment): SV40 enhancer and early promoter
   4213..4404    +  promoter       SV40 promoter: SV40 early promoter
   4431..4529    +  CDS            ble (fragment): BLE_KLEPN - Experimental evidence at protein level: Swiss-Prot protein existence level 1. Binding protein with a strong affinity to the bleomycin family of antibiotics. Binds to CL990; an antimitotic-antibiotic compound. From Klebsiella pneumoniae.
   4524..4645    +  polyA_signal   SV40 poly(A) signal: SV40 polyadenylation signal
   4718..4734    -  protein_bind   lac operator: The lac repressor binds to the lac operator to inhibit transcription in E. coli. This inhibition can be relieved by adding lactose or isopropyl-β-D-thiogalactopyranoside (IPTG). lac repressor encoded by lacI
   4742..4772    -  promoter       lac promoter: promoter for the E. coli lac operon
   4787..4808    -  protein_bind   CAP binding site: CAP binding activates transcription in the presence of cAMP. E. coli catabolite activator protein
   4821..4913    -  CDS            lacI (fragment): lac repressor; lacI; The lac repressor binds to the lac operator to inhibit transcription in E. coli. This inhibition can be relieved by adding lactose or isopropyl-β-D-thiogalactopyranoside (IPTG).
   5096..5684    -  rep_origin     ori: high-copy-number ColE1/pMB1/pBR322/pUC origin of replication
   5855..6715    -  CDS            AmpR: β-lactamase; bla; confers resistance to ampicillin, carbenicillin, and related antibiotics
   6716..6820    -  promoter       AmpR promoter: bla
