[The description below was written by a language model from this plasmid's Addgene catalogue record and pLannotate feature annotations shown in this document.]
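Description:
pHIE041 CAG mKate2 (TUPV 1) is a mammalian expression and synthetic-biology plasmid of about 6.9 kb, built on the pPD561 TUPV1 CAG backbone. The record describes it as an mMoClo TUPV, which is a position-1 vector in a modular cloning scheme for mammalian cells and part of a toolkit for composing genetic programs. The record does not spell out the abbreviation or the assembly sites. The plasmid is maintained in E. coli at high copy through a ColE1/pUC-type origin and selected with ampicillin via the AmpR (β-lactamase) gene and its own promoter. An f1 origin is also present.

The payload is one constitutive expression unit. The CAG promoter is annotated in its usual three parts: the CMV immediate-early enhancer, the chicken β-actin promoter, and a chimeric chicken β-actin/rabbit β-globin intron. It drives mKate2, a monomeric, rapidly maturing red fluorescent protein, and the transcript ends at a bovine growth hormone polyadenylation signal. A T7 promoter lies just upstream of the coding sequence. mKate2 occupies the multiple cloning site between NheI and NotI, both of which are retained, so the reporter could in principle be exchanged for another coding sequence. The catalogue lists the insert name as "CAG", although the coding insert is mKate2.

Several short annotations look like backbone remnants or incidental matches rather than functional parts. These include a β-globin fragment at the end of the intron, a 28-nt HIV-1 LTR match, lac promoter/operator elements and a lacI fragment. An SV40 early promoter and SV40 poly(A) signal flank only a small ble fragment, so no intact mammalian selection marker is evident. The plasmid most plausibly serves as a strong red fluorescent reporter or transfection control and as a parent vector for modular assemblies.
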