Addgene plasmid #138721: pHIE041 CAG mKate2 (TUPV 1)
Purpose: mMoClo TUPV, with CAG promoter and mKate2 in the MCS
Depositing lab: Joshua Leonard. Depositing organization: Northwestern University. Publication: The COMET toolkit for composing customizable genetic programs in mammalian cells. Donahue PS, Draut JW, Muldoon JJ, Edelstein HI, Bagheri N, Leonard JN. Nat Commun. 2020 Feb 7;11(1):779. doi: 10.1038/s41467-019-14147-5. PubMed 32034124.
Backbone
  Vector backbone: pPD561 TUPV1 CAG
  Vector type: Mammalian Expression, Synthetic Biology
Growth in bacteria
  Bacterial resistance: Ampicillin, 100 μg/mL
  Growth temperature: 37°C
  Growth strain: DH5alpha
  Copy number: High Copy
Gene/Insert
  Gene/Insert name: CAG
  Species: Synthetic
  Promoter: CAG
  Cloning method: Restriction Enzyme; 5′ cloning site NheI (not destroyed); 3′ cloning site NotI (not destroyed)
  Sequencing primers: 3′ TAGAAGGCACAGTCGAGG
Terms and licenses: Academic/Nonprofit Terms; Industry Terms: Not Available to Industry
Depositor comments: Leonard lab plasmid reference number: L1523
How to cite: pHIE041 CAG mKate2 (TUPV 1) was a gift from Joshua Leonard (Addgene plasmid # 138721 ; http://n2t.net/addgene:138721 ; RRID:Addgene_138721)
